>Addgene plasmid #89112 | pcDNA3myc AR-LBD | addgene full sequence | sequence record 176145 | Addgene NGS Result
GACATTGATTATTGACTAGTTATTAATAGTAATCAATTACGGGGTCATTAGTTCATAGCCCATATATGGA
GTTCCGCGTTACATAACTTACGGTAAATGGCCCGCCTGGCTGACCGCCCAACGACCCCCGCCCATTGACG
TCAATAATGACGTATGTTCCCATAGTAACGCCAATAGGGACTTTCCATTGACGTCAATGGGTGGAGTATT
TACGGTAAACTGCCCACTTGGCAGTACATCAAGTGTATCATATGCCAAGTACGCCCCCTATTGACGTCAA
TGACGGTAAATGGCCCGCCTGGCATTATGCCCAGTACATGACCTTATGGGACTTTCCTACTTGGCAGTAC
ATCTACGTATTAGTCATCGCTATTACCATGGTGATGCGGTTTTGGCAGTACATCAATGGGCGTGGATAGC
GGTTTGACTCACGGGGATTTCCAAGTCTCCACCCCATTGACGTCAATGGGAGTTTGTTTTGGCACCAAAA
TCAACGGGACTTTCCAAAATGTCGTAACAACTCCGCCCCATTGACGCAAATGGGCGGTAGGCGTGTACGG
TGGGAGGTCTATATAAGCAGAGCTCTCTGGCTAACTAGAGAACCCACTGCTTACTGGCTTATCGAAATTA
ATACGACTCACTATAGGGAGACCCAAGCTATGGAGCAAAAGCTCATCTCAGAGGAAGATCTGGAATTCAG
GATCCGTCGACATATGACTCTGGGAGCCCGGAAGCTGAAGAAACTTGGTAATCTGAAACTACAGGAGGAA
GGAGAGGCTTCCAGCACCACCAGCCCCACTGAGGAGACAACCCAGAAGCTGACAGTGTCACACATTGAAG
GCTATGAATGTCAGCCCATCTTTCTGAATGTCCTGGAAGCCATTGAGCCAGGTGTAGTGTGTGCTGGACA
CGACAACAACCAGCCCGACTCCTTTGCAGCCTTGCTCTCTAGCCTCAATGAACTGGGAGAGAGACAGCTT
GTACACGTGGTCAAGTGGGCCAAGGCCTTGCCTGGCTTCCGCAACTTACACGTGGACGACCAGATGGCTG
TCATTCAGTACTCCTGGATGGGGCTCATGGTGTTTGCCATGGGCTGGCGATCCTTCACCAATGTCAACTC
CAGGATGCTCTACTTCGCCCCTGATCTGGTTTTCAATGAGTACCGCATGCACAAGTCCCGGATGTACAGC
CAGTGTGTCCGAATGAGGCACCTCTCTCAAGAGTTTGGATGGCTCCAAATCACCCCCCAGGAATTCCTGT
GCATGAAAGCACTGCTACTCTTCAGCATTATTCCAGTGGATGGGCTGAAAAATCAAAAATTCTTTGATGA
ACTTCGAATGAACTACATCAAGGAACTCGATCGTATCATTGCATGCAAAAGAAAAAATCCCACATCCTGC
TCAAGACGCTTCTACCAGCTCACCAAGCTCCTGGACTCCGTGCAGCCTATTGCGAGAGAGCTGCATCAGT
TCACTTTTGACCTGCTAATCAAGTCACACATGGTGAGCGTGGACTTTCCGGAAATGATGGCAGAGATCAT
CTCTGTGCAAGTGCCCAAGATCCTTTCTGGGAAAGTCAAGCCCATCTATTTCCACACCCAGTGAAGCATT
GGAAACCCTATTTCCCCACCCCAGCTCATGCCCCCTTTCAGATGTCTTCTGCCTGTTATAACTCTGCACT
ACTCCTCTGCAGTGCCTTGGGGAATTTCCTCTATTGATGTACAGTCTGTCATGAGCTTGCATGCCTGCAG
GTCGACTCTAGAGGGCCCTATTCTATAGTGTCACCTAAATGCTAGAGCTCGCTGATCAGCCTCGACTGTG
CCTTCTAGTTGCCAGCCATCTGTTGTTTGCCCCTCCCCCGTGCCTTCCTTGACCCTGGAAGGTGCCACTC
CCACTGTCCTTTCCTAATAAAATGAGGAAATTGCATCGCATTGTCTGAGTAGGTGTCATTCTATTCTGGG
GGGTGGGGTGGGGCAGGACAGCAAGGGGGAGGATTGGGAAGACAATAGCAGGCATGCTGGGGATGCGGTG
GGCTCTATGGCTTCTGAGGCGGAAAGAACCAGCTGGGGCTCTAGGGGGTATCCCC
[124 nt withheld, positions 2086-2209]
C
[91 nt withheld, positions 2211-2301]
A
[49 nt withheld, positions 2303-2351]
CCTTTGACGTTGGAGTCCACGTTCTTT
[37 nt withheld, positions 2379-2415]
ACCCTATCTCGGTCTATTCTTTTGATTTATAAGGGATTTTGCCGATTTCGGCCTATTGGTTAAAAAATGA
GCTGATTTAACAAAAATTTAACGCGAATTAATTCTGTGGAATGTGTGTCAGTTAGGGTGTGGAAAGTCCC
CAGGCTCCCCAGCAGGCAGAAGTATGCAAAGCATGCATCTCAATTAGTCAGCAACCAGGTGTGGAAAGTC
CCCAGGCTCCCCAGCAGGCAGAAGTATGCAAAGCATGCATCTCAATTAGTCAGCAACCATAGTCCCGCCC
CTAACTCCGCCCATCCCGCCCCTAACTCCGCCCAGTTCCGCCCATTCTCCGCCCCATGGCTGACTAATTT
TTTTTATTTATGCAGAGGCCGAGGCCGCCTCTGCCTCTGAGCTATTCCAGAAGTAGTGAGGAGGCTTTTT
TGGAGGCCTAGGCTTTTGCAAAAAGCTCCCGGGAGCTTGTATATCCATTTTCGGATCTGATCAAGAGACA
GGATGAGGATCGTTTCGCATGATTGAACAAGATGGATTGCACGCAGGTTCTCCGGCCGCTTGGGTGGAGA
GGCTATTCGGCTATGACTGGGCACAACAGACAATCGGCTGCTCTGATGCCGCCGTGTTCCGGCTGTCAGC
GCAGGGGCGCCCGGTTCTTTTTGTCAAGACCGACCTGTCCGGTGCCCTGAATGAACTGCAGGACGAGGCA
GCGCGGCTATCGTGGCTGGCCACGACGGGCGTTCCTTGCGCAGCTGTGCTCGACGTTGTCACTGAAGCGG
GAAGGGACTGGCTGCTATTGGGCGAAGTGCCGGGGCAGGATCTCCTGTCATCTCACCTTGCTCCTGCCGA
GAAAGTATCCATCATGGCTGATGCAATGCGGCGGCTGCATACGCTTGATCCGGCTACCTGCCCATTCGAC
CACCAAGCGAAACATCGCATCGAGCGAGCACGTACTCGGATGGAAGCCGGTCTTGTCGATCAGGATGATC
TGGACGAAGAGCATCAGGGGCTCGCGCCAGCCGAACTGTTCGCCAGGCTCAAGGCGCGCATGCCCGACGG
CGAGGATCTCGTCGTGACCCATGGCGATGCCTGCTTGCCGAATATCATGGTGGAAAATGGCCGCTTTTCT
GGATTCATCGACTGTGGCCGGCTGGGTGTGGCGGACCGCTATCAGGACATAGCGTTGGCTACCCGTGATA
TTGCTGAAGAGCTTGGCGGCGAATGGGCTGACCGCTTCCTCGTGCTTTACGGTATCGCCGCTCCCGATTC
GCAGCGCATCGCCTTCTATCGCCTTCTTGACGAGTTCTTCTGAGCGGGACTCTGGGGTTCGAAATGACCG
ACCAAGCGACGCCCAACCTGCCATCACGAGATTTCGATTCCACCGCCGCCTTCTATGAAAGGTTGGGCTT
CGGAATCGTTTTCCGGGACGCCGGCTGGATGATCCTCCAGCGCGGGGATCTCATGCTGGAGTTCTTCGCC
CACCCCAACTTGTTTATTGCAGCTTATAATGGTTACAAATAAAGCAATAGCATCACAAATTTCACAAATA
AAGCATTTTTTTCACTGCATTCTAGTTGTGGTTTGTCCAAACTCATCAATGTATCTTATCATGTCTGTAT
ACCGTCGACCTCTAGCTAGAGCTTGGCGTAATCATGGTCATAGCTGTTTCCTGTGTGAAATTGTTATCCG
CTCACAATTCCACACAACATACGAGCCGGAAGCATAAAGTGTAAAGCCTGGGGTGCCTAATGAGTGAGCT
AACTCACATTAATTGCGTTGCGCTCACTGCCCGCTTTCCAGTCGGGAAACCTGTCGTGCCAGCTGCATTA
ATGAATCGGCCAACGCGCGGGGAGAGGCGGTTTGCGTATTGGGCGCTCTTCCGCTTCCTCGCTCACTGAC
TCGCTGCGCTCGGTCGTTCGGCTGCGGCGAGCGGTATCAGCTCACTCAAAGGCGGTAATACGGTTATCCA
CAGAATCAGGGGATAACGCAGGAAAGAACATGTGAGCAAAAGGCCAGCAAAAGGCCAGGAACCGTAAAAA
GGCCGCGTTGCTGGCGTTTTTCCATAGGCTCCGCCCCCCTGACGAGCATCACAAAAATCGACGCTCAAGT
CAGAGGTGGCGAAACCCGACAGGACTATAAAGATACCAGGCGTTTCCCCCTGGAAGCTCCCTCGTGCGCT
CTCCTGTTCCGACCCTGCCGCTTACCGGATACCTGTCCGCCTTTCTCCCTTCGGGAAGCGTGGCGCTTTC
TCATAGCTCACGCTGTAGGTATCTCAGTTCGGTGTAGGTCGTTCGCTCCAAGCTGGGCTGTGTGCACGAA
CCCCCCGTTCAGCCCGACCGCTGCGCCTTATCCGGTAACTATCGTCTTGAGTCCAACCCGGTAAGACACG
ACTTATCGCCACTGGCAGCAGCCACTGGTAACAGGATTAGCAGAGCGAGGTATGTAGGCGGTGCTACAGA
GTTCTTGAAGTGGTGGCCTAACTACGGCTACACTAGAAGAACAGTATTTGGTATCTGCGCTCTGCTGAAG
CCAGTTACCTTCGGAAAAAGAGTTGGTAGCTCTTGATCCGGCAAACAAACCACCGCTGGTAGCGGTGGTT
TTTTTGTTTGCAAGCAGCAGATTACGCGCAGAAAAAAAGGATCTCAAGAAGATCCTTTGATCTTTTCTAC
GGGGTCTGACGCTCAGTGGAACGAAAACTCACGTTAAGGGATTTTGGTCATGAGATTATCAAAAAGGATC
TTCACCTAGATCCTTTTAAATTAAAAATGAAGTTTTAAATCAATCTAAAGTATATATGAGTAAACTTGGT
CTGACAGTTACCAATGCTTAATCAGTGAGGCACCTATCTCAGCGATCTGTCTATTTCGTTCATCCATAGT
TGCCTGACTCCCCGTCGTGTAGATAACTACGATACGGGAGGGCTTACCATCTGGCCCCAGTGCTGCAATG
ATACCGCGAGACCCACGCTCACCGGCTCCAGATTTATCAGCAATAAACCAGCCAGCCGGAAGGGCCGAGC
GCAGAAGTGGTCCTGCAACTTTATCCGCCTCCATCCAGTCTATTAATTGTTGCCGGGAAGCTAGAGTAAG
TAGTTCGCCAGTTAATAGTTTGCGCAACGTTGTTGCCATTGCTACAGGCATCGTGGTGTCACGCTCGTCG
TTTGGTATGGCTTCATTCAGCTCCGGTTCCCAACGATCAAGGCGAGTTACATGATCCCCCATGTTGTGCA
AAAAAGCGGTTAGCTCCTTCGGTCCTCCGATCGTTGTCAGAAGTAAGTTGGCCGCAGTGTTATCACTCAT
GGTTATGGCAGCACTGCATAATTCTCTTACTGTCATGCCATCCGTAAGATGCTTTTCTGTGACTGGTGAG
TACTCAACCAAGTCATTCTGAGAATAGTGTATGCGGCGACCGAGTTGCTCTTGCCCGGCGTCAATACGGG
ATAATACCGCGCCACATAGCAGAACTTTAAAAGTGCTCATCATTGGAAAACGTTCTTCGGGGCGAAAACT
CTCAAGGATCTTACCGCTGTTGAGATCCAGTTCGATGTAACCCACTCGTGCACCCAACTGATCTTCAGCA
TCTTTTACTTTCACCAGCGTTTCTGGGTGAGCAAAAACAGGAAGGCAAAATGCCGCAAAAAAGGGAATAA
GGGCGACACGGAAATGTTGAATACTCATACTCTTCCTTTTTCAATATTATTGAAGCATTTATCAGGGTTA
TTGTCTCATGAGCGGATACATATTTGAATGTATTTAGAAAAATAAACAAATAGGGGTTCCGCGCACATTT
CCCCGAAAAGTGCCACCTGACGTCGACGGATCGGGAGATCTCCCGATCCCCTATGGTGCACTCTCAGTAC
AATCTGCTCTGATGCCGCATAGTTAAGCCAGTATCTGCTCCCTGCTTGTGTGTTGGAGGTCGCTGAGTAG
TGCGCGAGCAAAATTTAAGCTACAACAAGGCAAGGCTTGACCGACAATTGCATGAAGAATCTGCTTAGGG
TTAGGCGTTTTGCGCTGCTTCGCGATGTACGGGCCAGATATACGCGTT
Features (pLannotate 1.2.2; 23 found; start..end, strand, type, name):
      1..380     +  enhancer       CMV enhancer: human cytomegalovirus immediate early enhancer
    381..584     +  promoter       CMV promoter: human cytomegalovirus (CMV) immediate early promoter
    580..613     +  LTR            5' LTR (truncated) (fragment): truncated 5' long terminal repeat (LTR) from HIV-1
    629..647     +  promoter       T7 promoter: promoter for bacteriophage T7 RNA polymerase
    669..692     +  CDS            3xMyc (fragment): 3 tandem Myc epitope tags
    714..1601    +  CDS            AR (fragment): ANDR_PANTR - Also known as NR3C4. Experimental evidence at protein level: Swiss-Prot protein existence level 1. Steroid hormone receptors are ligand-activated transcription factors that regulate eukaryotic gene expression and affect cellular proliferation and differentiation in target tissues. Transcription factor activity is modulated by bound coactivator and corepressor proteins like ZBTB7A that recruits NCOR1 and NCOR2 to the androgen response elements/ARE on target genes, negatively regulating androgen receptor signaling and androgen-induced cell proliferation. Transcription activation is
   1734..1764    -  misc_feature   MCS (fragment): pUC18/19 multiple cloning site
   1772..1790    -  promoter       SP6 promoter: promoter for bacteriophage SP6 RNA polymerase
   1816..2040    +  polyA_signal   bGH poly(A) signal: bovine growth hormone polyadenylation signal
   2044..2065    +  promoter       SV40 promoter (fragment): SV40 enhancer and early promoter
   2086..2514    +  rep_origin     f1 ori (sequence partly withheld): f1 bacteriophage origin of replication; arrow indicates direction of (+) strand synthesis
   2528..2857    +  promoter       SV40 promoter: SV40 enhancer and early promoter
   2924..3715    +  CDS            neo: KKA2_KLEPN - Also known as kan, nptII. Experimental evidence at protein level: Swiss-Prot protein existence level 1. Resistance to kanamycin, neomycin, paromomycin, ribostamycin, butirosin and gentamicin B. From Klebsiella pneumoniae.
   3739..3897    +  CDS            ble (fragment): BLE_KLEPN - Experimental evidence at protein level: Swiss-Prot protein existence level 1. Binding protein with a strong affinity to the bleomycin family of antibiotics. Binds to CL990; an antimitotic-antibiotic compound. From Klebsiella pneumoniae.
   3892..4013    +  polyA_signal   SV40 poly(A) signal: SV40 polyadenylation signal
   4086..4102    -  protein_bind   lac operator: The lac repressor binds to the lac operator to inhibit transcription in E. coli. This inhibition can be relieved by adding lactose or isopropyl-β-D-thiogalactopyranoside (IPTG). lac repressor encoded by lacI
   4110..4140    -  promoter       lac promoter: promoter for the E. coli lac operon
   4155..4176    -  protein_bind   CAP binding site: CAP binding activates transcription in the presence of cAMP. E. coli catabolite activator protein
   4189..4281    -  CDS            lacI (fragment): lac repressor; lacI; The lac repressor binds to the lac operator to inhibit transcription in E. coli. This inhibition can be relieved by adding lactose or isopropyl-β-D-thiogalactopyranoside (IPTG).
   4464..5052    -  rep_origin     ori: high-copy-number ColE1/pMB1/pBR322/pUC origin of replication
   5223..6083    -  CDS            AmpR: β-lactamase; bla; confers resistance to ampicillin, carbenicillin, and related antibiotics
   6084..6188    -  promoter       AmpR promoter: bla
   6247..6299    -  misc_feature   bom (fragment): basis of mobility region from pBR322
