[The description below was written by a language model from this plasmid's Addgene catalogue record and pLannotate feature annotations shown in this document.]
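Description:
pcDNA3myc AR-LBD is a mammalian expression plasmid of about 6.5 kb built on the pcDNA3-myc backbone. It carries the ligand binding domain of the human androgen receptor (AR, also known as NR3C4), amino acid residues 624-919, fused to an N-terminal myc epitope supplied by the backbone. The insert was placed between an EcoRV site, which was destroyed in cloning, and an XbaI site, which was retained. Expression is driven by the human cytomegalovirus immediate early enhancer and promoter, and transcripts are terminated by the bovine growth hormone polyadenylation signal. T7 and SP6 phage promoters flank the cloning region, as is typical for pcDNA3, and can serve for in vitro transcription or as sequencing primer sites. The automated annotation matches the AR segment to the chimpanzee orthologue and calls the tag a fragment of a 3xMyc element whose short span is consistent with a single myc epitope. The catalogue entry gives the species as human.

In E. coli the plasmid replicates from a high-copy ColE1/pUC-type origin and is selected with ampicillin through the β-lactamase gene. An f1 origin is also present, permitting single-stranded DNA production. A separate cassette, with the SV40 early promoter driving the neomycin phosphotransferase gene and followed by the SV40 polyadenylation signal, allows selection of stably transfected mammalian cells with G418. Short hits to an HIV-1 LTR, ble, lacI and bom are small fragments and are probably backbone remnants or annotation artefacts rather than functional elements. The construct is intended for producing the isolated, myc-tagged AR ligand binding domain in mammalian cells, where the tag allows detection or immunoprecipitation. The record does not describe specific experiments.
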