Addgene plasmid #89112: pcDNA3myc AR-LBD
Purpose: mammalian expression of human androgen receptor ligand binding domain amino acid residues 624-919 with N-terminal myc tag
Depositing lab: Elizabeth Wilson. Depositing organization: University of North Carolina at Chapel Hill.
Backbone
  Vector backbone: pcDNA3-myc
  Vector type: Mammalian Expression
Growth in bacteria
  Bacterial resistance: Ampicillin, 100 μg/mL
  Growth temperature: 37°C
  Growth strain: DH5alpha
  Copy number: High Copy
Gene/Insert
  Gene/Insert name: hAR ligand binding domain
  Species: H. sapiens (human)
  Mutation: contains Ligand Binding Domain (624-919)
  Entrez Gene: AR (a.k.a. AIS, AR8, DHTR, HUMARA, HYSP1, KD, NR3C4, SBMA, SMAX1, TFM)
  Promoter: CMV
  Tag / fusion protein: myc (N terminal on backbone)
  Cloning method: Restriction Enzyme; 5′ cloning site EcoRV (destroyed during cloning); 3′ cloning site XbaI (not destroyed)
  Sequencing primers: 5′ CMV-F
Terms and licenses: Academic/Nonprofit Terms; Industry Terms: Not Available to Industry
How to cite: pcDNA3myc AR-LBD was a gift from Elizabeth Wilson (Addgene plasmid # 89112 ; http://n2t.net/addgene:89112 ; RRID:Addgene_89112)
